Addgene plasmid #103346: LSB-hsa-miR-210-3p
Purpose: Used to sense miRNA activity using fluorescence based tools. hsa-miR-210-3p target in 3' UTR of of mKate. miRNA activity can be measured by the repression of mKate2 relative to EBFP2 fluorescent proteins . Plasmid is inherently unstable; please see Depositor Comments
Depositing lab: Ron Weiss. Depositing organization: Massachusetts Institute of Technology. Publication: A mixed antagonistic/synergistic miRNA repression model enables accurate predictions of multi-input miRNA sensor activity. Gam JJ, Babb J, Weiss R. Nat Commun. 2018 Jun 22;9(1):2430. doi: 10.1038/s41467-018-04575-0. PubMed 29934631.
Backbone
  Vector backbone: Low Sensor Backbone (LSB)
  Vector type: Mammalian Expression, Synthetic Biology
Growth in bacteria
  Bacterial resistance: Ampicillin and Kanamycin, 100 & 50 μg/mL
  Growth temperature: 30°C
  Growth strain: NEB Stable
  Copy number: High Copy
Gene/Insert
  Gene/Insert name: hsa-miR-210-3p target
  Species: H. sapiens (human)
  Entrez Gene: MIR210 (a.k.a. MIRN210, mir-210)
  Promoter: EF-1a
  Cloning method: Gibson Cloning
Terms and licenses: Academic/Nonprofit Terms; Industry Terms: Not Available to Industry
Depositor comments: Please note that this plasmid is inherently unstable due to a repeating poly A element. We recommend performing a diagnostic digest on multiple colonies upon receipt. The depositors would like to note the presence of several discrepancies between the depositor sequence and physical plasmid sequence. In particular, the sequences upstream and downstream of the puromycin coding region have 10 bp insertions which do not affect the ability to perform puromycin selection. The sequences for those regions within the physical plasmids are as follows: Upstream of Puro: GAATTCGACCGCCTGTCTCAAGGTGCCACC; Downstream of Puro: GCTTTGAGACTACGCGTGAATTCACTCCTC.
How to cite: LSB-hsa-miR-210-3p was a gift from Ron Weiss (Addgene plasmid # 103346)
