[The description below was written by a language model from this plasmid's Addgene catalogue record and pLannotate feature annotations shown in this document.]
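Description:
LSB-hsa-miR-210-3p is an 11 kb mammalian expression plasmid from a synthetic-biology miRNA sensor series, built on the "Low Sensor Backbone" (LSB). It is used to read out the activity of human miR-210-3p by fluorescence. It replicates in E. coli from a high-copy ColE1/pUC-type origin and carries both a β-lactamase gene (AmpR) and an aph(3')-Ia kanamycin resistance gene, in line with the dual ampicillin/kanamycin selection recorded for it. A puromycin N-acetyltransferase coding sequence followed by a rabbit β-globin poly(A) signal allows puromycin selection in mammalian cells. The feature table does not annotate a mammalian promoter directly upstream of it.

The payload consists of two parallel transcription units in the same orientation. Each is driven by the human EF-1α core promoter with intron A, carries attB4/attB1/attB2 Gateway recombination scars left from assembly, and ends in a β-globin 3' region and poly(A) signal. The first unit expresses the red fluorescent protein mKate2, with the hsa-miR-210-3p target placed in its 3' UTR according to the record. The target itself is not annotated, but would lie in the unannotated stretch between mKate2 and the β-globin poly(A) region. The second unit expresses the blue protein EBFP2 without a target site and serves as an internal reference for plasmid dose and expression. When miR-210-3p is active in a transfected cell, mKate2 is repressed relative to EBFP2, so the red-to-blue ratio gives a per-cell measure of miRNA activity.

The depositor notes that the repeated poly(A) elements make the plasmid inherently unstable through recombination. The depositor also reports small insertions flanking the puromycin coding region in the physical plasmid, relative to the deposited sequence, that do not affect selection.
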