Features (pLannotate 1.2.2; 28 found; start..end, strand, type, name):
     87..675     -  rep_origin     ori: high-copy-number ColE1/pMB1/pBR322/pUC origin of replication
    846..1706    -  CDS            AmpR: β-lactamase; bla; confers resistance to ampicillin, carbenicillin, and related antibiotics
   1707..1778    -  promoter       AmpR promoter: bla
   1857..2456    +  CDS            PuroR: puromycin N-acetyltransferase; pac from Streptomyces alboniger; confers resistance to puromycin
   2461..2541    +  CDS            HBB (fragment): HBB_PONPY - Experimental evidence at transcript level: Swiss-Prot protein existence level 2. Involved in oxygen transport from the lung to the various peripheral tissues. From Pongo pygmaeus (Bornean orangutan).
   2612..2667    +  polyA_signal   β-globin poly(A) signal: rabbit β-globin polyadenylation signal (Gil and Proudfoot, 1987)
   3646..3666    +  protein_bind   attB4: mutant version of attB; core recombination site for the Gateway® BP reaction BP Clonase™
   3734..3945    +  promoter       EF-1α core promoter: core promoter for human elongation factor EF-1α
   3946..4884    +  intron         EF-1α intron A: intron upstream of the start codon of human EF-1α
   4911..4931    +  protein_bind   attB1: mutant version of attB; core recombination site for the Gateway® BP reaction BP Clonase™
   4951..5646    +  CDS            mKate2: mKate2 is a basic (constitutively fluorescent) red fluorescent protein published in 2009, derived from Entacmaea quadricolor. It is reported to be a rapidly-maturing monomer with moderate acid sensitivity.
   5666..5690    -  protein_bind   attB2: mutant version of attB; recombination site for the Gateway® BP reaction BP Clonase™
   5834..5908    +  CDS            HBB (fragment): HBB_PONPY - Experimental evidence at transcript level: Swiss-Prot protein existence level 2. Involved in oxygen transport from the lung to the various peripheral tissues. From Pongo pygmaeus (Bornean orangutan).
   5979..6034    +  polyA_signal   β-globin poly(A) signal: rabbit β-globin polyadenylation signal (Gil and Proudfoot, 1987)
   6418..6443    +  misc_feature   SA: splice acceptor site
   7115..7135    +  protein_bind   attB4: mutant version of attB; core recombination site for the Gateway® BP reaction BP Clonase™
   7203..7414    +  promoter       EF-1α core promoter: core promoter for human elongation factor EF-1α
   7415..8353    +  intron         EF-1α intron A: intron upstream of the start codon of human EF-1α
   8380..8400    +  protein_bind   attB1: mutant version of attB; core recombination site for the Gateway® BP reaction BP Clonase™
   8411..9127    +  CDS            EBFP2: EBFP2 is a basic (constitutively fluorescent) blue fluorescent protein published in 2007, derived from Aequorea victoria. It is reported to be a rapidly-maturing monomer with moderate acid sensitivity.
   9135..9159    -  protein_bind   attB2: mutant version of attB; recombination site for the Gateway® BP reaction BP Clonase™
   9163..9243    +  CDS            HBB (fragment): HBB_PONPY - Experimental evidence at transcript level: Swiss-Prot protein existence level 2. Involved in oxygen transport from the lung to the various peripheral tissues. From Pongo pygmaeus (Bornean orangutan).
   9314..9369    +  polyA_signal   β-globin poly(A) signal: rabbit β-globin polyadenylation signal (Gil and Proudfoot, 1987)
   9752..9774    -  protein_bind   lac operator (fragment): The lac repressor binds to the lac operator to inhibit transcription in E. coli. This inhibition can be relieved by adding lactose or isopropyl-β-D-thiogalactopyranoside (IPTG). lac repressor encoded by lacI
   9778..9808    -  promoter       lac promoter: promoter for the E. coli lac operon
   9823..9844    -  protein_bind   CAP binding site: CAP binding activates transcription in the presence of cAMP. E. coli catabolite activator protein
   9857..9896    -  CDS            lacI (fragment): lac repressor; lacI; The lac repressor binds to the lac operator to inhibit transcription in E. coli. This inhibition can be relieved by adding lactose or isopropyl-β-D-thiogalactopyranoside (IPTG).
  10069..10878   +  CDS            KanR: aminoglycoside phosphotransferase; aph(3')-Ia; confers resistance to kanamycin in bacteria or G418 (Geneticin®) in eukaryotes
>Addgene plasmid #103346 | LSB-hsa-miR-210-3p | depositor full sequence | sequence record 195741 | Full Sequence
AATTGAGGGGATAACGCAGGAAAGAACATGTGAGCAAAAGGCCAGCAAAAGGCCAGGAACCGTAAAAAGG
CCGCGTTGCTGGCGTTTTTCCATAGGCTCCGCCCCCCTGACGAGCATCACAAAAATCGACGCTCAAGTCA
GAGGTGGCGAAACCCGACAGGACTATAAAGATACCAGGCGTTTCCCCCTGGAAGCTCCCTCGTGCGCTCT
CCTGTTCCGACCCTGCCGCTTACCGGATACCTGTCCGCCTTTCTCCCTTCGGGAAGCGTGGCGCTTTCTC
ATAGCTCACGCTGTAGGTATCTCAGTTCGGTGTAGGTCGTTCGCTCCAAGCTGGGCTGTGTGCACGAACC
CCCCGTTCAGCCCGACCGCTGCGCCTTATCCGGTAACTATCGTCTTGAGTCCAACCCGGTAAGACACGAC
TTATCGCCACTGGCAGCAGCCACTGGTAACAGGATTAGCAGAGCGAGGTATGTAGGCGGTGCTACAGAGT
TCTTGAAGTGGTGGCCTAACTACGGCTACACTAGAAGAACAGTATTTGGTATCTGCGCTCTGCTGAAGCC
AGTTACCTTCGGAAAAAGAGTTGGTAGCTCTTGATCCGGCAAACAAACCACCGCTGGTAGCGGTGGTTTT
TTTGTTTGCAAGCAGCAGATTACGCGCAGAAAAAAAGGATCTCAAGAAGATCCTTTGATCTTTTCTACGG
GGTCTGACGCTCAGTGGAACGAAAACTCACGTTAAGGGATTTTGGTCATGAGATTATCAAAAAGGATCTT
CACCTAGATCCTTTTAAATTAAAAATGAAGTTTTAAATCAATCTAAAGTATATATGAGTAAACTTGGTCT
GACAGTTACCAATGCTTAATCAGTGAGGCACCTATCTCAGCGATCTGTCTATTTCGTTCATCCATAGTTG
CCTGACTCCCCGTCGTGTAGATAACTACGATACGGGAGGGCTTACCATCTGGCCCCAGTGCTGCAATGAT
ACCGCGAGAACCACGCTCACCGGCTCCAGATTTATCAGCAATAAACCAGCCAGCCGGAAGGGCCGAGCGC
AGAAGTGGTCCTGCAACTTTATCCGCCTCCATCCAGTCTATTAATTGTTGCCGGGAAGCTAGAGTAAGTA
GTTCGCCAGTTAATAGTTTGCGCAACGTTGTTGCCATTGCTACAGGCATCGTGGTGTCACGCTCGTCGTT
TGGTATGGCTTCATTCAGCTCCGGTTCCCAACGATCAAGGCGAGTTACATGATCCCCCATGTTGTGCAAA
AAAGCGGTTAGCTCCTTCGGTCCTCCGATCGTTGTCAGAAGTAAGTTGGCCGCAGTGTTATCACTCATGG
TTATGGCAGCACTGCATAATTCTCTTACTGTCATGCCATCCGTAAGATGCTTTTCTGTGACTGGTGAGTA
CTCAACCAAGTCATTCTGAGAATAGTGTATGCGGCGACCGAGTTGCTCTTGCCCGGCGTCAATACGGGAT
AATACCGCGCCACATAGCAGAACTTTAAAAGTGCTCATCATTGGAAAACGTTCTTCGGGGCGAAAACTCT
CAAGGATCTTACCGCTGTTGAGATCCAGTTCGATGTAACCCACTCGTGCACCCAACTGATCTTCAGCATC
TTTTACTTTCACCAGCGTTTCTGGGTGAGCAAAAACAGGAAGGCAAAATGCCGCAAAAAAGGGAATAAGG
GCGACACGGAAATGTTGAATACTCATACTCTTCCTTTTTCAATATTATTGAAGCATTTATCAGGGTTATT
GTCTCATGAGCGGATACATATTTGAATGTAGCTCCGAATTTCTCGAGGGCTTGTCGACGACGGCGGTCTC
CGTCGTCAGGATCATGAATTCGACCCGCCTGCCACCATGACCGAGTACAAGCCCACGGTGCGCCTCGCCA
CCCGCGACGACGTCCCCCGGGCCGTACGCACCCTCGCCGCCGCGTTCGCCGACTACCCCGCCACGCGCCA
CACCGTCGACCCGGACCGCCACATCGAGCGGGTCACCGAGCTGCAAGAACTCTTCCTCACGCGCGTCGGG
CTCGACATCGGCAAGGTGTGGGTCGCGGACGACGGCGCCGCGGTGGCGGTCTGGACCACGCCGGAGAGCG
TCGAAGCGGGGGCGGTGTTCGCCGAGATCGGCCCGCGCATGGCCGAGTTGAGCGGTTCCCGGCTGGCCGC
GCAGCAACAGATGGAAGGCCTCCTGGCGCCGCACCGGCCCAAGGAGCCCGCGTGGTTCCTGGCCACCGTC
GGCGTCTCGCCCGACCACCAGGGCAAGGGTCTGGGCAGCGCCGTCGTGCTCCCCGGAGTGGAGGCGGCCG
AGCGCGCCGGGGTGCCCGCCTTCCTGGAGACATCCGCGCCCCGCAACCTCCCCTTCTACGAGCGGCTCGG
CTTCACCGTCACCGCCGACGTCGAGGTGCCCGAAGGACCGCGCACCTGGTGCATGACCCGCAAGCCCGGT
GCCTGATACGCGTGAATTCACTCCTCAGGTGCAGGCTGCCTATCAGAAGGTGGTGGCTGGTGTGGCCAAT
GCCCTGGCTCACAAATACCACTGAGATCTTTTTCCCTCTGCCAAAAATTATGGGGACATCATGAAGCCCC
TTGAGCATCTGACTTCTGGCTAATAAAGGAAATTTATTTTCATTGCAATAGTGTGTTGGAATTTTTTGTG
TCTCTCACTCGGAAGGACATATGGGAGGGCAAATCATTTAAAACATCAGAATGAGTATTTGGTTTAGAGT
TTGGCAACATATGCCCATATGCTGGCTGCCATGAACAAAGGTTGGCTATAAAGAGGTCATCAGTATATGA
AACAGCCCCCTGCTGTCCATTCCTTATTCCATAGAAAAGCCTTGACTTGAGGTTAGATTTTTTTTATATT
TTGTTTTGTGTTATTTTTTTCTTTAACATCCCTAAAATTTTCCTTACATGTTTTACTAGCCAGATTTTTC
CTCCTCTCCTGACTACTCCCAGTCATAGCTGTCCCTCTTCTCTTATGGAGATCCCTCGACCTGCAGCCCA
AGCTTGAATTCTCTAGAATTACCCTGTTATCCCTATGCTTGGTTTACCGAGCTCTTATTGGTTTTCAAAC
TTCATTGACTGTGCCCAACGCGCCTGGGAGCTCACGGGGACAGCCCCCCCCCAAAGCCCCCAGGGATGTA
ATTACGTCCCTCCCCCGCTAGGGGGCAGCAGCGAGCCGCCCGGGGCTCCGCTCCGGTCCGGCGCTCCCCC
CGCATCCCCGAGCCGGCAGCGTGCGGGGACAGCCCGGGCACGGGGAAGGTGGCACGGGATCGCTTTCCTC
TGAACGCTTCTCGCTGCTCTTTGAGCCTGCAGACACCTGGGGGGATACGGGGAAAAAGCTAGGCTGAAAG
ACCGGTTCTTAGAATGACACGCGCCTGGGAGCTCACGGGGACAGCCCCCCCCCAAAGCCCCCAGGGATGT
AATTACGTCCCTCCCCCGCTAGGGGGCAGCAGCGAGCCGCCCGGGGCTCCGCTCCGGTCCGGCGCTCCCC
CCGCATCCCCGAGCCGGCAGCGTGCGGGGACAGCCCGGGCACGGGGAAGGTGGCACGGGATCGCTTTCCT
CTGAACGCTTCTCGCTGCTCTTTGAGCCTGCAGACACCTGGGGGGATACGGGGAAAAAGCTAACTTCTGA
GACGACAACTTTGTATAGAAAAGTTGGCTCCGAATTCGCCCTTGACAGCAGAGATCCAGTTTGGTTAATT
AATTGGCTCCGGTGCCCGTCAGTGGGCAGAGCGCACATCGCCCACAGTCCCCGAGAAGTTGTGGGGAGGG
GTCGGCAATTGAACCGGTGCCTAGAGAAGGTGGCGCGGGGTAAACTGGGAAAGTGATGTCGTGTACTGGC
TCCGCCTTTTTCCCGAGGGTGGGGGAGAACCGTATATAAGTGCAGTAGTCGCCGTGAACGTTCTTTTTCG
CAACGGGTTTGCCGCCAGAACACAGGTAAGTGCCGTGTGTGGTTCCCGCGGGCCTGGCCTCTTTACGGGT
TATGGCCCTTGCGTGCCTTGAATTACTTCCACCTGGCTGCAGTACGTGATTCTTGATCCCGAGCTTCGGG
TTGGAAGTGGGTGGGAGAGTTCGAGGCCTTGCGCTTAAGGAGCCCCTTCGCCTCGTGCTTGAGTTGAGGC
CTGGCCTGGGCGCTGGGGCCGCCGCGTGCGAATCTGGTGGCACCTTCGCGCCTGTCTCGCTGCTTTCGAT
AAGTCTCTAGCCATTTAAAATTTTTGATGACCTGCTGCGACGCTTTTTTTCTGGCAAGATAGTCTTGTAA
ATGCGGGCCAAGATCTGCACACTGGTATTTCGGTTTTTGGGGCCGCGGGCGGCGACGGGGCCCGTGCGTC
CCAGCGCACATGTTCGGCGAGGCGGGGCCTGCGAGCGCGGCCACCGAGAATCGGACGGGGGTAGTCTCAA
GCTGGCCGGCCTGCTCTGGTGCCTGGCCTCGCGCCGCCGTGTATCGCCCCGCCCTGGGCGGCAAGGCTGG
CCCGGTCGGCACCAGTTGCGTGAGCGGAAAGATGGCCGCTTCCCGGCCCTGCTGCAGGGAGCTCAAAATG
GAGGACGCGGCGCTCGGGAGAGCGGGCGGGTGAGTCACCCACACAAAGGAAAAGGGCCTTTCCGTCCTCA
GCCGTCGCTTCATGTGACTCCACGGAGTACCGGGCGCCGTCCAGGCACCTCGATTAGTTCTCGAGCTTTT
GGAGTACGTCGTCTTTAGGTTGGGGGGAGGGGTTTTATGCGATGGAGTTTCCCCACACTGAGTGGGTGGA
GACTGAAGTTAGGCCAGCTTGGCACTTGATGTAATTCTCCTTGGAATTTGCCCTTTTTGAGTTTGGATCT
TGGTTCATTCTCAAGCCTCAGACAGTGGTTCAAAGTTTTTTTCTTCCATTTCAGGTGTCGTGAGAAGGGC
GAATTCGACCCAAGTTTGTACAAAAAAGCAGGCTGGATCCAGGTGCCACCATGGTGAGCGAGCTGATTAA
GGAGAACATGCACATGAAGCTGTACATGGAGGGCACCGTGAACAACCACCACTTCAAGTGCACATCCGAG
GGCGAAGGCAAGCCCTACGAGGGCACCCAGACCATGAGAATCAAGGCGGTCGAGGGCGGCCCTCTCCCCT
TCGCCTTCGACATCCTGGCTACCAGCTTCATGTACGGCAGCAAAACCTTCATCAACCACACCCAGGGCAT
CCCCGACTTCTTTAAGCAGTCCTTCCCCGAGGGCTTCACATGGGAGAGAGTCACCACATACGAAGATGGG
GGCGTGCTGACCGCTACCCAGGACACCAGCCTCCAGGACGGCTGCCTCATCTACAACGTCAAGATCAGAG
GGGTGAACTTCCCATCCAACGGCCCTGTGATGCAGAAGAAAACACTCGGCTGGGAGGCCTCCACCGAGAC
ACTGTACCCCGCTGACGGCGGCCTGGAAGGCAGAGCCGACATGGCCCTGAAGCTCGTGGGCGGGGGCCAC
CTGATCTGCAACCTTAAGACCACATACAGATCCAAGAAACCCGCTAAGAACCTCAAGATGCCCGGCGTCT
ACTATGTGGACAGGAGACTGGAAAGAATCAAGGAGGCCGACAAAGAGACATACGTCGAGCAGCACGAGGT
GGCTGTGGCCAGATACTGCGACCTCCCTAGCAAACTGGGGCACAAACTTAATTGAGAATTCTACCACCCA
GCTTTCTTGTACAAAGTGGTACGTCTCAAGACCAGAGGTCTCTGCTTTGCTATGTTCAGCCGCTGTCACA
CGCACAGTCAGCCGCTGTCACACGCACAGTCAGCCGCTGTCACACGCACAGTCAGCCGCTGTCACACGCA
CAGCAACCAGAAGAGACCTGTGCTTCACTCCTCAGGTGCAGGCTGCCTATCAGAAGGTGGTGGCTGGTGT
GGCCAATGCCCTGGCTCACAAATACCACTGAGATCTTTTTCCCTCTGCCAAAAATTATGGGGACATCATG
AAGCCCCTTGAGCATCTGACTTCTGGCTAATAAAGGAAATTTATTTTCATTGCAATAGTGTGTTGGAATT
TTTTGTGTCTCTCACTCGGAAGGACATATGGGAGGGCAAATCATTTAAAACATCAGAATGAGTATTTGGT
TTAGAGTTTGGCAACATATGCCCATATGCTGGCTGCCATGAACAAAGGTTGGCTATAAAGAGGTCATCAG
TATATGAAACAGCCCCCTGCTGTCCATTCCTTATTCCATAGAAAAGCCTTGACTTGAGGTTAGATTTTTT
TTATATTTTGTTTTGTGTTATTTTTTTCTTTAACATCCCTAAAATTTTCCTTACATGTTTTACTAGCCAG
ATTTTTCCTCCTCTCCTGACTACTCCCAGTCATAGCTGTCCCTCTTCTCTTATGGAGATCCCGAGCGGTG
CGTTTTTATGCTTGTAGTATTGTATAATGTTTTTAAGATCCAAGCTTCTGACCTCTTCTCTTCCTCCCAC
AGGGCCTCGAGACAATTGCATCGATGGTACCAGTGAAAGTCTGCAATGAATTCGAGTTGGCGCGCCTGTC
ATTCTAAATCTCTCTTTCAGCCTAAAGCTTTTTCCCCGTATCCCCCCAGGTGTCTGCAGGCTCAAAGAGC
AGCGAGAAGCGTTCAGAGGAAAGCGATCCCGTGCCACCTTCCCCGTGCCCGGGCTGTCCCCGCACGCTGC
CGGCTCGGGGATGCGGGGGGAGCGCCGGACCGGAGCGGAGCCCCGGGCGGCTCGCTGCTGCCCCCTAGCG
GGGGAGGGACGTAATTACATCCCTGGGGGCTTTGGGAGGGGGCTGTCCCCGTGAGCTCCCAGGCGCGCCT
GTCATTCTAAATCTCTCTTTCAGCCTAAAGCTTTTTCCCCGTATCCCCCCAGGTGTCTGCAGGCTCAAAG
AGCAGCGAGAAGCGTTCAGAGGAAAGCGATCCCGTGCCACCTTCCCCGTGCCCGGGCTGTCCCCGCACGC
TGCCGGCTCGGGGATGCGGGGGGAGCGCCGGACCGGAGCGGAGCCCCGGGCGGCTCGCTGCTGCCCCCTA
GCGGGGGAGGGACGTAATTACATCCCTGGGGGCTTTGGGGGGGGGCTGTCCCCGTGAGCTCCCAGGCGCG
CCAACTCGGTACCGTATCGATGTCGACGTTAACGCTAGTGATATCAACTTTGTATAGAAAAGTTGGCTCC
GAATTCGCCCTTGACAGCAGAGATCCAGTTTGGTTAATTAATTGGCTCCGGTGCCCGTCAGTGGGCAGAG
CGCACATCGCCCACAGTCCCCGAGAAGTTGTGGGGAGGGGTCGGCAATTGAACCGGTGCCTAGAGAAGGT
GGCGCGGGGTAAACTGGGAAAGTGATGTCGTGTACTGGCTCCGCCTTTTTCCCGAGGGTGGGGGAGAACC
GTATATAAGTGCAGTAGTCGCCGTGAACGTTCTTTTTCGCAACGGGTTTGCCGCCAGAACACAGGTAAGT
GCCGTGTGTGGTTCCCGCGGGCCTGGCCTCTTTACGGGTTATGGCCCTTGCGTGCCTTGAATTACTTCCA
CCTGGCTGCAGTACGTGATTCTTGATCCCGAGCTTCGGGTTGGAAGTGGGTGGGAGAGTTCGAGGCCTTG
CGCTTAAGGAGCCCCTTCGCCTCGTGCTTGAGTTGAGGCCTGGCCTGGGCGCTGGGGCCGCCGCGTGCGA
ATCTGGTGGCACCTTCGCGCCTGTCTCGCTGCTTTCGATAAGTCTCTAGCCATTTAAAATTTTTGATGAC
CTGCTGCGACGCTTTTTTTCTGGCAAGATAGTCTTGTAAATGCGGGCCAAGATCTGCACACTGGTATTTC
GGTTTTTGGGGCCGCGGGCGGCGACGGGGCCCGTGCGTCCCAGCGCACATGTTCGGCGAGGCGGGGCCTG
CGAGCGCGGCCACCGAGAATCGGACGGGGGTAGTCTCAAGCTGGCCGGCCTGCTCTGGTGCCTGGCCTCG
CGCCGCCGTGTATCGCCCCGCCCTGGGCGGCAAGGCTGGCCCGGTCGGCACCAGTTGCGTGAGCGGAAAG
ATGGCCGCTTCCCGGCCCTGCTGCAGGGAGCTCAAAATGGAGGACGCGGCGCTCGGGAGAGCGGGCGGGT
GAGTCACCCACACAAAGGAAAAGGGCCTTTCCGTCCTCAGCCGTCGCTTCATGTGACTCCACGGAGTACC
GGGCGCCGTCCAGGCACCTCGATTAGTTCTCGAGCTTTTGGAGTACGTCGTCTTTAGGTTGGGGGGAGGG
GTTTTATGCGATGGAGTTTCCCCACACTGAGTGGGTGGAGACTGAAGTTAGGCCAGCTTGGCACTTGATG
TAATTCTCCTTGGAATTTGCCCTTTTTGAGTTTGGATCTTGGTTCATTCTCAAGCCTCAGACAGTGGTTC
AAAGTTTTTTTCTTCCATTTCAGGTGTCGTGAGAAGGGCGAATTCGACCCAAGTTTGTACAAAAAAGCAG
GCTCGCCACCATGGTGAGCAAGGGCGAGGAGCTGTTCACCGGGGTGGTGCCCATCCTGGTCGAGCTGGAC
GGCGACGTAAACGGCCACAAGTTCAGCGTGAGGGGCGAGGGCGAGGGCGATGCCACCAACGGCAAGCTGA
CCCTGAAGTTCATCTGCACCACCGGCAAGCTGCCCGTGCCCTGGCCCACCCTCGTGACCACCCTGAGCCA
CGGCGTGCAGTGCTTCGCCCGCTACCCCGACCACATGAAGCAGCACGACTTCTTCAAGTCCGCCATGCCC
GAAGGCTACGTCCAGGAGCGCACCATCTTCTTCAAGGACGACGGCACCTACAAGACCCGCGCCGAGGTGA
AGTTCGAGGGCGACACCCTAGTGAACCGCATCGAGCTGAAGGGCGTCGACTTCAAGGAGGACGGCAACAT
CCTGGGGCACAAGCTGGAGTACAACTTCAACAGCCACAACATCTATATCATGGCCGTCAAGCAGAAGAAC
GGCATCAAGGTGAACTTCAAGATCCGCCACAACGTGGAGGACGGCAGCGTGCAGCTCGCCGACCACTACC
AGCAGAACACCCCCATCGGCGACGGCCCCGTGCTGCTGCCCGACAGCCACTACCTGAGCACCCAGTCCGT
GCTGAGCAAAGACCCCAACGAGAAGCGCGATCACATGGTCCTGCTGGAGTTCCGCACCGCCGCCGGGATC
ACTCTCGGCATGGACGAGCTGTACAAGTAATACCACCCAGCTTTCTTGTACAAAGTGGTACGCGTGAATT
CACTCCTCAGGTGCAGGCTGCCTATCAGAAGGTGGTGGCTGGTGTGGCCAATGCCCTGGCTCACAAATAC
CACTGAGATCTTTTTCCCTCTGCCAAAAATTATGGGGACATCATGAAGCCCCTTGAGCATCTGACTTCTG
GCTAATAAAGGAAATTTATTTTCATTGCAATAGTGTGTTGGAATTTTTTGTGTCTCTCACTCGGAAGGAC
ATATGGGAGGGCAAATCATTTAAAACATCAGAATGAGTATTTGGTTTAGAGTTTGGCAACATATGCCCAT
ATGCTGGCTGCCATGAACAAAGGTTGGCTATAAAGAGGTCATCAGTATATGAAACAGCCCCCTGCTGTCC
ATTCCTTATTCCATAGAAAAGCCTTGACTTGAGGTTAGATTTTTTTTATATTTTGTTTTGTGTTATTTTT
TTCTTTAACATCCCTAAAATTTTCCTTACATGTTTTACTAGCCAGATTTTTCCTCCTCTCCTGACTACTC
CCAGTCATAGCTGTCCCTCTTCTCTTATGGAGATCCCTCGACCTGCAGCCCAAGCTTGGCGTAATCATGG
TCATAGCTGTTTCCTGTGTGAAATTGTTATCCGCTCACAATTCCACACAACATACGAGCCGGAAGCATAA
AGTGTAAAGCCTGGGGTGCCTAATGAGTGAGCTAACTCACATTAATTGCGTTGCGCTCACTGCCCGCTTT
CCAGTCGGGAAACCTGTCGTGCCAGCGGATCGACAGTACTAAGCTTGGTCTAATACCCAATCTCTCGTCT
TATCCAGATGTTTTATACGCCTCTGGCCCGTGTCTCAAAATCTCTGATGTTACATTGCACAAGATAAAAT
AATATCATCATGAACAATAAAACTGTCTGCTTACATAAACAGTAATACAAGGGGTGTTATGAGCCATATT
CAACGGGAAACGTCGAGGCCGCGATTAAATTCCAACATGGATGCTGATTTATATGGGTATAAATGGGCTC
GCGATAATGTCGGGCAATCAGGTGCGACAATCTATCGCTTGTATGGGAAGCCCGATGCGCCAGAGTTGTT
TCTGAAACATGGCAAAGGTAGCGTTGCCAATGATGTTACAGATGAGATGGTCAGACTAAACTGGCTGACG
GAATTTATGCCTCTTCCGACCATCAAGCATTTTATCCGTACTCCTGATGATGCATGGTTACTCACCACTG
CGATCCCCGGAAAAACAGCATTCCAGGTATTAGAAGAATATCCTGATTCAGGTGAAAATATTGTTGATGC
GCTGGCAGTGTTCCTGCGCCGGTTGCATTCGATTCCTGTTTGTAATTGTCCTTTTAACAGCGATCGCGTA
TTTCGTCTCGCTCAGGCGCAATCACGAATGAATAACGGTTTGGTTGATGCGAGTGATTTTGATGACGAGC
GTAATGGCTGGCCTGTTGAACAAGTCTGGAAAGAAATGCATAAACTTTTGCCATTCTCACCGGATTCAGT
CGTCACTCATGGTGATTTCTCACTTGATAACCTTATTTTTGACGAGGGGAAATTAATAGGTTGTATTGAT
GTTGGACGAGTCGGAATCGCAGACCGATACCAGGATCTTGCCATCCTATGGAACTGCCTCGGTGAGTTTT
CTCCTTCATTACAGAAACGGCTTTTTCAAAAATATGGTATTGATAATCCTGATATGAATAAATTGCAGTT
TCATTTGATGCTCGATGAGTTTTTCTAATCAGAATTGGTTAATTGGTTGTAACACTGGCAGAGCATTACG
CTGACTTGACGGGACGGCGCAAGCTCATGACCAAAATCCCTTAACGTGAGTTACGCGTCGTTCCACTGAG
CGTCAGAGGTATCACTAGTATTACAGAGGTAAGTTATAACAGTCGCCTAACCC
