>Addgene plasmid #103346 | LSB-hsa-miR-210-3p | depositor partial sequence | sequence record 195742 | hsa-miR-210-3p target
TCAGCCGCTGTCACACGCACAG
