>Addgene plasmid #103346 | LSB-hsa-miR-210-3p | addgene partial sequence | sequence record 240227 | mKate2-F 5'-ACCCGCTAAGAACCTCAAGA-3'
CAAGGAGGCCGACAAAGAGACATACGTCGAGCAGCACGAGGTGGCTGTGGCCAGATACTGCGACCTCCCT
AGCAAACTGGGGCACAAACTTAATTGAGAATTCTACCACCCAGCTTTCTTGTACAAAGTGGTACGTCTCA
AGACCAGAGGTCTCTGCTTTGCTATGTTCAGCCGCTGTCACACGCACAGTCAGCCGCTGTCACACGCACA
GTCAGCCGCTGTCACACGCACAGTCAGCCGCTGTCACACGCACAGCAACCAGAAGAGACCTGTGCTTCAC
TCCTCAGGTGCAGGCTGCCTATCAGAAGGTGGTGGCTGGTGTGGCCAATGCCCTGGCTCACAAATACCAC
TGAGATCTTTTTCCCTCTGCCAAAAATTATGGGGACATCATGAAGCCCCTTGAGCATCTGACTTCTGGCT
AATAAAGGAAATTTATTTTCATTGCAATAGTGTGTTGGAATTTTTTGTGTCTCTCACTCGGAAGGACATA
TGGGAGGGCAAATCATTTAAAACATCAGAATGAGTATTTGGTTTAGAGTTTGGCAAC
